>Addgene plasmid #141840 | TFORF1559 | addgene full sequence | sequence record 391427 | Addgene NGS Result
TTAATGTAGTCTTATGCAATACTCTTGTAGTCTTGCAACATGGTAACGATGAGTTAGCAACATGCCTTAC
AAGGAGAGAAAAAGCACCGTGCATGCCGATTGGTGGAAGTAAGGTGGTACGATCGTGCCTTATTAGGAAG
GCAACAGACGGGTCTGACATGGATTGGACGAACCACTGAATTGCCGCATTGCAGAGATATTGTATTTAAG
TGCCTAGCTCGATACATAAACGGGTCTCTCTGGTTAGACCAGATCTGAGCCTGGGAGCTCTCTGGCTAAC
TAGGGAACCCACTGCTTAAGCCTCAATAAAGCTTGCCTTGAGTGCTTCAAGTAGTGTGTGCCCGTCTGTT
GTGTGACTCTGGTAACTAGAGATCCCTCAGACCCTTTTAGTCAGTGTGGAAAATCTCTAGCAGTGGCGCC
CGAACAGGGACTTGAAAGCGAAAGGGAAACCAGAGGAGCTCTCTCGACGCAGGACTCGGCTTGCTGAAGC
GCGCACGGCAAGAGGCGAGGGGCGGCGACTGGTGAGTACGCCAAAAATTTTGACTAGCGGAGGCTAGAAG
GAGAGAGATGGGTGCGAGAGCGTCAGTATTAAGCGGGGGAGAATTAGATCGCGATGGGAAAAAATTCGGT
TAAGGCCAGGGGGAAAGAAAAAATATAAATTAAAACATATAGTATGGGCAAGCAGGGAGCTAGAACGATT
CGCAGTTAATCCTGGCCTGTTAGAAACATCAGAAGGCTGTAGACAAATACTGGGACAGCTACAACCATCC
CTTCAGACAGGATCAGAAGAACTTAGATCATTATATAATACAGTAGCAACCCTCTATTGTGTGCATCAAA
GGATAGAGATAAAAGACACCAAGGAAGCTTTAGACAAGATAGAGGAAGAGCAAAACAAAAGTAAGACCAC
CGCACAGCAAGCGGCCGCTGATCTTCAGACCTGGAGGAGGAGATATGAGGGACAATTGGAGAAGTGAATT
ATATAAATATAAAGTAGTAAAAATTGAACCATTAGGAGTAGCACCCACCAAGGCAAAGAGAAGAGTGGTG
CAGAGAGAAAAAAGAGCAGTGGGAATAGGAGCTTTGTTCCTTGGGTTCTTGGGAGCAGCAGGAAGCACTA
TGGGCGCAGCGTCAATGACGCTGACGGTACAGGCCAGACAATTATTGTCTGGTATAGTGCAGCAGCAGAA
CAATTTGCTGAGGGCTATTGAGGCGCAACAGCATCTGTTGCAACTCACAGTCTGGGGCATCAAGCAGCTC
CAGGCAAGAATCCTGGCTGTGGAAAGATACCTAAAGGATCAACAGCTCCTGGGGATTTGGGGTTGCTCTG
GAAAACTCATTTGCACCACTGCTGTGCCTTGGAATGCTAGTTGGAGTAATAAATCTCTGGAACAGATTTG
GAATCACACGACCTGGATGGAGTGGGACAGAGAAATTAACAATTACACAAGCTTAATACACTCCTTAATT
GAAGAATCGCAAAACCAGCAAGAAAAGAATGAACAAGAATTATTGGAATTAGATAAATGGGCAAGTTTGT
GGAATTGGTTTAACATAACAAATTGGCTGTGGTATATAAAATTATTCATAATGATAGTAGGAGGCTTGGT
AGGTTTAAGAATAGTTTTTGCTGTACTTTCTATAGTGAATAGAGTTAGGCAGGGATATTCACCATTATCG
TTTCAGACCCACCTCCCAACCCCGAGGGGACCCATGCATTGCATCTCAATTAGTCAGCAACCAGGTGTGG
AAAGTCCCCAGGCTCCCCAGCAGGCAGAAGTATGCAAAGCATGCGTCTCAATTAGTCAGCAACCATAGTC
CCGCCCCTAACTCCGCCCATCCCGCCCCTAACTCCGCCCAGTTCCGCCCATTCTCCGCCCCATGGCTGAC
TAATTTTTTTTATTTATGCAGAGGCCGAGGCCGCCTCGGCCTCTGAGCTATTCCAGAAGTAGTGAGGAGG
CTTTTTTGGAGGCCTAGGCTTTTGCAAAAAGCTTTCTAGAGGTACCACCGGAGCTTACCATGACCGAGTA
CAAGCCCACGGTGCGCCTCGCCACCCGCGACGACGTCCCCAGGGCCGTACGCACCCTCGCCGCCGCGTTC
GCCGACTACCCCGCCACGCGCCACACCGTCGATCCGGACCGCCACATCGAGCGGGTCACCGAGCTGCAAG
AACTCTTCCTCACGCGCGTCGGGCTCGACATCGGCAAGGTGTGGGTCGCGGACGACGGCGCCGCCGTGGC
GGTCTGGACCACGCCGGAGAGCGTCGAAGCGGGGGCGGTGTTCGCCGAGATCGGCCCGCGCATGGCCGAG
TTGAGCGGTTCCCGGCTGGCCGCGCAGCAACAGATGGAAGGCCTCCTGGCGCCGCACCGGCCCAAGGAGC
CCGCGTGGTTCCTGGCCACCGTCGGCGTCTCGCCCGACCACCAGGGCAAGGGTCTGGGCAGCGCCGTCGT
GCTCCCCGGAGTGGAGGCGGCCGAGCGCGCCGGGGTGCCCGCCTTCCTGGAGACCTCCGCGCCCCGCAAC
CTCCCCTTCTACGAGCGGCTCGGCTTCACCGTCACCGCCGACGTCGAGGTGCCCGAAGGACCGCGCACCT
GGTGCATGACCCGCAAGCCCGGTGCCAGTTAACGAATTCTAGATCTTGAGACAAATGGCAGTATTCATCC
ACAATTTTAAAAGAAAAGGGGGGATTGGGGGGTACAGTGCAGGGGAAAGAATAGTAGACATAATAGCAAC
AGACATACAAACTAAAGAATTACAAAAACAAATTACAAAAATTCAAAATTTTCGGGTTTATTACAGGGAC
AGCAGAGATCCACTTTGGCGCCGGCTCGAGGCCTGCAGGTGCAAAGATGGATAAAGTTTTAAACAGAGAG
GAATCTTTGCAGCTAATGGACCTTCTAGGTCTTGAAAGGAGTGGGAATTGGCTCCGGTGCCCGTCAGTGG
GCAGAGCGCACATCGCCCACAGTCCCCGAGAAGTTGGGGGGAGGGGTCGGCAATTGAACCGGTGCCTAGA
GAAGGTGGCGCGGGGTAAACTGGGAAAGTGATGTCGTGTACTGGCTCCGCCTTTTTCCCGAGGGTGGGGG
AGAACCGTATATAAGTGCAGTAGTCGCCGTGAACGTTCTTTTTCGCAACGGGTTTGCCGCCAGAACACAG
GTAAGTGCCGTGTGTGGTTCCCGCGGGCCTGGCCTCTTTACGGGTTATGGCCCTTGCGTGCCTTGAATTA
CTTCCACCTGGCTGCAGTACGTGATTCTTGATCCCGAGCTTCGGGTTGGAAGTGGGTGGGAGAGTTCGAG
GCCTTGCGCTTAAGGAGCCCCTTCGCCTCGTGCTTGAGTTGAGGCCTGGCCTGGGCGCTGGGGCCGCCGC
GTGCGAATCTGGTGGCACCTTCGCGCCTGTCTCGCTGCTTTCGATAAGTCTCTAGCCATTTAAAATTTTT
GATGACCTGCTGCGACGCTTTTTTTCTGGCAAGATAGTCTTGTAAATGCGGGCCAAGATCTGCACACTGG
TATTTCGGTTTTTGGGGCCGCGGGCGGCGACGGGGCCCGTGCGTCCCAGCGCACATGTTCGGCGAGGCGG
GGCCTGCGAGCGCGGCCACCGAGAATCGGACGGGGGTAGTCTCAAGCTGGCCGGCCTGCTCTGGTGCCTG
GCCTCGCGCCGCCGTGTATCGCCCCGCCCTGGGCGGCAAGGCTGGCCCGGTCGGCACCAGTTGCGTGAGC
GGAAAGATGGCCGCTTCCCGGCCCTGCTGCAGGGAGCTCAAAATGGAGGACGCGGCGCTCGGGAGAGCGG
GCGGGTGAGTCACCCACACAAAGGAAAAGGGCCTTTCCGTCCTCAGCCGTCGCTTCATGTGACTCCACGG
AGTACCGGGCGCCGTCCAGGCACCTCGATTAGTTCTCGAGCTTTTGGAGTACGTCGTCTTTAGGTTGGGG
GGAGGGGTTTTATGCGATGGAGTTTCCCCACACTGAGTGGGTGGAGACTGAAGTTAGGCCAGCTTGGCAC
TTGATGTAATTCTCCTTGGAATTTGCCCTTTTTGAGTTTGGATCTTGGTTCATTCTCAAGCCTCAGACAG
TGGTTCAAAGTTTTTTTCTTCCATTTCAGGTGTCGTGAGGCTAGCACCGCCACCATGGGAGACAAGAAGA
GCCCCACCAGGAAACCTCGACCTGTCTCCCAGTTGGTTGCACAGCAGGTTACTCAGCAGTTTGTGCCTCC
TACACAGTCAAAGAAAGAGAAAAAAGATAAAGTAGAAAAAGAAAAAAGTGAAAAGGAAACAACTAGCAAA
AAGAATAGCCATAAGAAAACCAGGCCAAGATTGAAAAATGTGGATCGGAGTAGTGCTCAGCATTTGGAAG
TTACTGTTGGAGATCTGACAGTCATTATTACAGACTTTAAGGAGAAAACAAAGTCACCGCCTGCATCTAG
TGCTGCTTCTGCAGATCAACACAGTCAAAGCGGCTCTAGCTCTGATAACACAGAGAGAGGAATGTCCAGG
TCATCTTCACCCAGAGGAGAAGCCTCATCATTGAATGGAGAATCTCATTAGTAATGAACTAGTCCGTAAC
TTGAAAGTATTTCGATTTCTTGGCTTTATATATCTTGTGGAAAGGACGATATCCCACATGGTTCTCGTTC
GCCACGCGTTAAGTCGACAATCAACCTCTGGATTACAAAATTTGTGAAAGATTGACTGGTATTCTTAACT
ATGTTGCTCCTTTTACGCTATGTGGATACGCTGCTTTAATGCCTTTGTATCATGCTATTGCTTCCCGTAT
GGCTTTCATTTTCTCCTCCTTGTATAAATCCTGGTTGCTGTCTCTTTATGAGGAGTTGTGGCCCGTTGTC
AGGCAACGTGGCGTGGTGTGCACTGTGTTTGCTGACGCAACCCCCACTGGTTGGGGCATTGCCACCACCT
GTCAGCTCCTTTCCGGGACTTTCGCTTTCCCCCTCCCTATTGCCACGGCGGAACTCATCGCCGCCTGCCT
TGCCCGCTGCTGGACAGGGGCTCGGCTGTTGGGCACTGACAATTCCGTGGTGTTGTCGGGGAAATCATCG
TCCTTTCCTTGGCTGCTCGCCTGTGTTGCCACCTGGATTCTGCGCGGGACGTCCTTCTGCTACGTCCCTT
CGGCCCTCAATCCAGCGGACCTTCCTTCCCGCGGCCTGCTGCCGGCTCTGCGGCCTCTTCCGCGTCTTCG
CCTTCGCCCTCAGACGAGTCGGATCTCCCTTTGGGCCGCCTCCCCGCGTCGACTTTAAGACCAATGACTT
ACAAGGCAGCTGTAGATCTTAGCCACTTTTTAAAAGAAAAGGGGGGACTGGAAGGGCTAATTCACTCCCA
ACGAAGACAAGATCTGCTTTTTGCTTGTACTGGGTCTCTCTGGTTAGACCAGATCTGAGCCTGGGAGCTC
TCTGGCTAACTAGGGAACCCACTGCTTAAGCCTCAATAAAGCTTGCCTTGAGTGCTTCAAGTAGTGTGTG
CCCGTCTGTTGTGTGACTCTGGTAACTAGAGATCCCTCAGACCCTTTTAGTCAGTGTGGAAAATCTCTAG
CAGTACGTATAGTAGTTCATGTCATCTTATTATTCAGTATTTATAACTTGCAAAGAAATGAATATCAGAG
AGTGAGAGGAACTTGTTTATTGCAGCTTATAATGGTTACAAATAAAGCAATAGCATCACAAATTTCACAA
ATAAAGCATTTTTTTCACTGCATTCTAGTTGTGGTTTGTCCAAACTCATCAATGTATCTTATCATGTCTG
GCTCTAGCTATCCCGCCCCTAACTCCGCCCATCCCGCCCCTAACTCCGCCCAGTTCCGCCCATTCTCCGC
CCCATGGCTGACTAATTTTTTTTATTTATGCAGAGGCCGAGGCCGCCTCGGCCTCTGAGCTATTCCAGAA
GTAGTGAGGAGGCTTTTTTGGAGGCCTAGGGACGTACCCAATTCGCCCTATAGTGAGTCGTATTACGCGC
GCTCACTGGCCGTCGTTTTACAACGTCGTGACTGGGAAAACCCTGGCGTTACCCAACTTAATCGCCTTGC
AGCACATCCCCCTTTCGCCAGCTGGCGTAATAGCGAAGAGGCCCGCACCGATCGCCCTTCCCAACAGTTG
CGCAGCCTGAATGGCGAATGGG
[124 nt withheld, positions 6113-6236]
C
[91 nt withheld, positions 6238-6328]
A
[49 nt withheld, positions 6330-6378]
CCTTTGACGTTGGAGTCCACGTTCTTT
[37 nt withheld, positions 6406-6442]
ACCCTATCTCGGTCTATTCTTTTGATTTATAAGGGATTTTGCCGATTTCGGCCTATTGGTTAAAAAATGA
GCTGATTTAACAAAAATTTAACGCGAATTTTAACAAAATATTAACGCTTACAATTTAGGTGGCACTTTTC
GGGGAAATGTGCGCGGAACCCCTATTTGTTTATTTTTCTAAATACATTCAAATATGTATCCGCTCATGAG
ACAATAACCCTGATAAATGCTTCAATAATATTGAAAAAGGAAGAGTATGAGTATTCAACATTTCCGTGTC
GCCCTTATTCCCTTTTTTGCGGCATTTTGCCTTCCTGTTTTTGCTCACCCAGAAACGCTGGTGAAAGTAA
AAGATGCTGAAGATCAGTTGGGTGCACGAGTGGGTTACATCGAACTGGATCTCAACAGCGGTAAGATCCT
TGAGAGTTTTCGCCCCGAAGAACGTTTTCCAATGATGAGCACTTTTAAAGTTCTGCTATGTGGCGCGGTA
TTATCCCGTATTGACGCCGGGCAAGAGCAACTCGGTCGCCGCATACACTATTCTCAGAATGACTTGGTTG
AGTACTCACCAGTCACAGAAAAGCATCTTACGGATGGCATGACAGTAAGAGAATTATGCAGTGCTGCCAT
AACCATGAGTGATAACACTGCGGCCAACTTACTTCTGACAACGATCGGAGGACCGAAGGAGCTAACCGCT
TTTTTGCACAACATGGGGGATCATGTAACTCGCCTTGATCGTTGGGAACCGGAGCTGAATGAAGCCATAC
CAAACGACGAGCGTGACACCACGATGCCTGTAGCAATGGCAACAACGTTGCGCAAACTATTAACTGGCGA
ACTACTTACTCTAGCTTCCCGGCAACAATTAATAGACTGGATGGAGGCGGATAAAGTTGCAGGACCACTT
CTGCGCTCGGCCCTTCCGGCTGGCTGGTTTATTGCTGATAAATCTGGAGCCGGTGAGCGTGGGTCTCGCG
GTATCATTGCAGCACTGGGGCCAGATGGTAAGCCCTCCCGTATCGTAGTTATCTACACGACGGGGAGTCA
GGCAACTATGGATGAACGAAATAGACAGATCGCTGAGATAGGTGCCTCACTGATTAAGCATTGGTAACTG
TCAGACCAAGTTTACTCATATATACTTTAGATTGATTTAAAACTTCATTTTTAATTTAAAAGGATCTAGG
TGAAGATCCTTTTTGATAATCTCATGACCAAAATCCCTTAACGTGAGTTTTCGTTCCACTGAGCGTCAGA
CCCCGTAGAAAAGATCAAAGGATCTTCTTGAGATCCTTTTTTTCTGCGCGTAATCTGCTGCTTGCAAACA
AAAAAACCACCGCTACCAGCGGTGGTTTGTTTGCCGGATCAAGAGCTACCAACTCTTTTTCCGAAGGTAA
CTGGCTTCAGCAGAGCGCAGATACCAAATACTGTTCTTCTAGTGTAGCCGTAGTTAGGCCACCACTTCAA
GAACTCTGTAGCACCGCCTACATACCTCGCTCTGCTAATCCTGTTACCAGTGGCTGCTGCCAGTGGCGAT
AAGTCGTGTCTTACCGGGTTGGACTCAAGACGATAGTTACCGGATAAGGCGCAGCGGTCGGGCTGAACGG
GGGGTTCGTGCACACAGCCCAGCTTGGAGCGAACGACCTACACCGAACTGAGATACCTACAGCGTGAGCT
ATGAGAAAGCGCCACGCTTCCCGAAGGGAGAAAGGCGGACAGGTATCCGGTAAGCGGCAGGGTCGGAACA
GGAGAGCGCACGAGGGAGCTTCCAGGGGGAAACGCCTGGTATCTTTATAGTCCTGTCGGGTTTCGCCACC
TCTGACTTGAGCGTCGATTTTTGTGATGCTCGTCAGGGGGGCGGAGCCTATGGAAAAACGCCAGCAACGC
GGCCTTTTTACGGTTCCTGGCCTTTTGCTGGCCTTTTGCTCACATGTTCTTTCCTGCGTTATCCCCTGAT
TCTGTGGATAACCGTATTACCGCCTTTGAGTGAGCTGATACCGCTCGCCGCAGCCGAACGACCGAGCGCA
GCGAGTCAGTGAGCGAGGAAGCGGAAGAGCGCCCAATACGCAAACCGCCTCTCCCCGCGCGTTGGCCGAT
TCATTAATGCAGCTGGCACGACAGGTTTCCCGACTGGAAAGCGGGCAGTGAGCGCAACGCAATTAATGTG
AGTTAGCTCACTCATTAGGCACCCCAGGCTTTACACTTTATGCTTCCGGCTCGTATGTTGTGTGGAATTG
TGAGCGGATAACAATTTCACACAGGAAACAGCTATGACCATGATTACGCCAAGCGCGCAATTAACCCTCA
CTAAAGGGAACAAAAGCTGGAGCTGCAAGC
Features (pLannotate 1.2.2; 31 found; start..end, strand, type, name):
      5..231     +  promoter       RSV promoter: Rous sarcoma virus enhancer/promoter
    232..412     +  LTR            5' LTR (truncated): truncated 5' long terminal repeat (LTR) from HIV-1
    459..584     +  misc_feature   HIV-1 Ψ: packaging signal of human immunodeficiency virus type 1
    568..931     +  CDS            HIV-1 gag (fragment): gag protein from human immunodeficiency virus 1; gag
   1077..1310    +  misc_feature   RRE: The Rev response element (RRE) of HIV-1 allows for Rev-dependent mRNA export from the nucleus to the cytoplasm.
   1687..1713    +  CDS            Rev (fragment): human immunodeficiency virus 1 (HIV-1) Rev protein; rev; enhances nuclear export of unspliced and incompletely spliced viral mRNAs
   1720..1743    +  promoter       SV40 promoter (fragment): SV40 early promoter
   1744..1815    +  promoter       SV40 promoter (fragment): SV40 enhancer and early promoter
   1839..1974    +  rep_origin     SV40 ori: SV40 origin of replication
   2020..2616    +  CDS            PuroR (fragment): puromycin N-acetyltransferase; pac from Streptomyces; confers resistance to puromycin
   2665..2782    +  misc_feature   cPPT/CTS: central polypurine tract and central termination sequence of HIV-1
   2847..2913    +  CDS            small t antigen (fragment): SV40 (simian virus 40) small t antigen
   2920..4098    +  promoter       EF-1α promoter: strong constitutive promoter for human elongation factor EF-1α
   4097..4528    +  CDS            YAF2 (fragment): YAF2_HUMAN - Experimental evidence at protein level: Swiss-Prot protein existence level 1. Binds to MYC and inhibits MYC-mediated transactivation. Also binds to MYCN and enhances MYCN-dependent transcriptional activation. Increases calpain 2-mediated proteolysis of YY1 in vitro. Component of the E2F6.com-1 complex, a repressive complex that methylates 'Lys-9' of histone H3, suggesting that it is involved in chromatin-remodeling. From Homo sapiens (Human).
   4544..4597    +  promoter       U6 promoter (fragment): RNA polymerase III promoter for human U6 snRNA
   4639..5227    +  misc_feature   WPRE: woodchuck hepatitis virus posttranscriptional regulatory element
   5278..5297    +  misc_feature   cPPT/CTS (fragment): central polypurine tract and central termination sequence of HIV-1
   5299..5532    +  LTR            3' LTR (ΔU3): self-inactivating 3' long terminal repeat (LTR) from HIV-1
   5610..5731    +  polyA_signal   SV40 poly(A) signal: SV40 polyadenylation signal
   5771..5906    +  rep_origin     SV40 ori: SV40 origin of replication
   5927..5945    -  promoter       T7 promoter: promoter for bacteriophage T7 RNA polymerase
   5953..6108    +  CDS            lacZα (fragment): LacZα fragment of β-galactosidase; lacZ fragment
   6113..6541    +  rep_origin     f1 ori (sequence partly withheld): f1 bacteriophage origin of replication; arrow indicates direction of (+) strand synthesis
   6594..6698    +  promoter       AmpR promoter: bla
   6699..7559    +  CDS            AmpR: β-lactamase; bla; confers resistance to ampicillin, carbenicillin, and related antibiotics
   7730..8318    +  rep_origin     ori: high-copy-number ColE1/pMB1/pBR322/pUC origin of replication
   8501..8593    +  CDS            lacI (fragment): lac repressor; lacI; The lac repressor binds to the lac operator to inhibit transcription in E. coli. This inhibition can be relieved by adding lactose or isopropyl-β-D-thiogalactopyranoside (IPTG).
   8606..8627    +  protein_bind   CAP binding site: CAP binding activates transcription in the presence of cAMP. E. coli catabolite activator protein
   8642..8672    +  promoter       lac promoter: promoter for the E. coli lac operon
   8680..8696    +  protein_bind   lac operator: The lac repressor binds to the lac operator to inhibit transcription in E. coli. This inhibition can be relieved by adding lactose or isopropyl-β-D-thiogalactopyranoside (IPTG). lac repressor encoded by lacI
   8741..8759    +  promoter       T3 promoter: promoter for bacteriophage T3 RNA polymerase
