[The description below was written by a language model from this plasmid's Addgene catalogue record and pLannotate feature annotations shown in this document.]
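Description:
TFORF1559 is a third-generation-style, self-inactivating lentiviral expression plasmid built on the pLX_TRC317 backbone. It carries a human YAF2 open reading frame as one member of a barcoded transcription factor ORF collection. In bacteria it is maintained through a high-copy ColE1/pUC-type origin and selected with ampicillin via the bla gene. An f1 origin and remnants of a lac/lacZα cloning region flanked by T7 and T3 promoters are also annotated in the backbone. The depositor notes that the plasmid can recombine, as is common for LTR-containing vectors.

The viral portion begins with an RSV promoter fused to a truncated HIV-1 5' LTR, which drives production of the genomic RNA in packaging cells. This is followed by the Ψ packaging signal with a partial gag sequence, the Rev response element for nuclear export, and a cPPT/CTS element. It ends in a ΔU3 3' LTR that disables LTR promoter activity after integration, with an SV40 polyadenylation signal downstream.

Two internal cassettes sit between the LTRs. An SV40 early promoter drives puromycin N-acetyltransferase for selection of transduced mammalian cells, and the EF-1α promoter drives the synthesized YAF2 ORF, with a WPRE downstream to boost transcript stability and expression. The catalogue lists a 518 bp insert, whereas the annotated YAF2 match spans somewhat less. The extra length may include the unique 24-bp barcode, which the feature table does not annotate. A short U6 promoter fragment lies just after the ORF, and the record does not state its role.

The construct is intended for YAF2 overexpression, particularly in pooled lentiviral screens. In these screens the barcode identifies which transcription factor each cell received, for example in directed differentiation studies.
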