Addgene plasmid #141840: TFORF1559
Purpose: Lentiviral vector for overexpressing transcription factor ORFs with unique 24-bp barcodes. Barcodes facilitate identification of transcription factors in pooled screens.
Depositing lab: Feng Zhang. Depositing organization: Broad Institute. Publication: A transcription factor atlas of directed differentiation. Joung J, Ma S, Tay T, Geiger-Schuller KR, Kirchgatterer PC, Verdine VK, Guo B, Arias-Garcia MA, Allen WE, Singh A, Kuksenko O, Abudayyeh OO, Gootenberg JS, Fu Z, Macrae RK, Buenrostro JD, Regev A, Zhang F. Cell. 2023 Jan 5;186(1):209-229.e26. doi: 10.1016/j.cell.2022.11.026. PubMed 36608654.
Backbone
  Vector backbone: pLX_TRC317
  Backbone manufacturer: Broad Institute Genetic Perturbation Platform
  Backbone size w/o insert (bp): 8264
  Vector type: Mammalian Expression, Lentiviral
  Selectable markers: Puromycin
Growth in bacteria
  Bacterial resistance: Ampicillin, 100 μg/mL
  Growth temperature: 37°C
  Growth strain: NEB Stable
  Copy number: High Copy
Gene/Insert
  Gene/Insert name: YAF2
  Species: H. sapiens (human)
  Insert size (bp): 518
  Entrez Gene: YAF2
  Promoter: EF1a
  Cloning method: Unknown
  Sequencing primers: 5′ GGGTGGAGACTGAAGTTAGGCCAG; 3′ CACATAGCGTAAAAGGAGCAACATAG
Terms and licenses: Academic/Nonprofit Terms; Industry Terms: Not Available to Industry
Depositor comments: NM_001190977,ENST00000380790 . The transcription factor ORF portion of this plasmid was synthesized by Genewiz. Please test multiple small colonies in case of plasmid recombination. To make this collection available in a timely manner, a portion of this collection was not fully sequenced by Addgene. If an Addgene verified full plasmid sequence is not available, please contact us prior to placing an order to request the full sequence.
How to cite: TFORF1559 was a gift from Feng Zhang (Addgene plasmid # 141840 ; http://n2t.net/addgene:141840 ; RRID:Addgene_141840)
