>Addgene plasmid #141840 | TFORF1559 | depositor partial sequence | sequence record 277657 | Insert
ACCGCCACCATGGGAGACAAGAAGAGCCCCACCAGGAAACCTCGACCTGTCTCCCAGTTGGTTGCACAGC
AGGTTACTCAGCAGTTTGTGCCTCCTACACAGTCAAAGAAAGAGAAAAAAGATAAAGTAGAAAAAGAAAA
AAGTGAAAAGGAAACAACTAGCAAAAAGAATAGCCATAAGAAAACCAGGCCAAGATTGAAAAATGTGGAT
CGGAGTAGTGCTCAGCATTTGGAAGTTACTGTTGGAGATCTGACAGTCATTATTACAGACTTTAAGGAGA
AAACAAAGTCACCGCCTGCATCTAGTGCTGCTTCTGCAGATCAACACAGTCAAAGCGGCTCTAGCTCTGA
TAACACAGAGAGAGGAATGTCCAGGTCATCTTCACCCAGAGGAGAAGCCTCATCATTGAATGGAGAATCT
CATTAGTAATGAACTAGTCCGTAACTTGAAAGTATTTCGATTTCTTGGCTTTATATATCTTGTGGAAAGG
ACGATATCCCACATGGTTCTCGTTCGCC
