>Addgene plasmid #141840 | TFORF1559 | depositor partial sequence | sequence record 277658 | Barcode
TATCCCACATGGTTCTCGTTCGCC
